>Addgene plasmid #14233 | pAG305GAL-ccdB-HA | depositor full sequence | sequence record 7896 | Author sequence
TCGCGCGTTTCGGTGATGACGGTGAAAACCTCTGACACATGCAGCTCCCGGAGACGGTCACAGCTTGTCT
GTAAGCGGATGCCGGGAGCAGACAAGCCCGTCAGGGCGCGTCAGCGGGTGTTGGCGGGTGTCGGGGCTGG
CTTAACTATGCGGCATCAGAGCAGATTGTACTGAGAGTGCACCATATCGACTACGTCGTAAGGCCGTTTC
TGACAGAGTAAAATTCTTGAGGGAACTTTCACCATTATGGGAAATGGTTCAAGAAGGTATTGACTTAAAC
TCCATCAAATGGTCAGGTCATTGAGTGTTTTTTATTTGTTGTATTTTTTTTTTTTTAGAGAAAATCCTCC
AATATCAAATTAGGAATCGTAGTTTCATGATTTTCTGTTACACCTAACTTTTTGTGTGGTGCCCTCCTCC
TTGTCAATATTAATGTTAAAGTGCAATTCTTTTTCCTTATCACGTTGAGCCATTAGTATCAATTTGCTTA
CCTGTATTCCTTTACTATCCTCCTTTTTCTCCTTCTTGATAAATGTATGTAGATTGCGTATATAGTTTCG
TCTACCCTATGAACATATTCCATTTTGTAATTTCGTGTCGTTTCTATTATGAATTTCATTTATAAAGTTT
ATGTACAAATATCATAAAAAAAGAGAATCTTTTTAAGCAAGGATTTTCTTAACTTCTTCGGCGACAGCAT
CACCGACTTCGGTGGTACTGTTGGAACCACCTAAATCACCAGTTCTGATACCTGCATCCAAAACCTTTTT
AACTGCATCTTCAATGGCCTTACCTTCTTCAGGCAAGTTCAATGACAATTTCAACATCATTGCAGCAGAC
AAGATAGTGGCGATAGGGTCAACCTTATTCTTTGGCAAATCTGGAGCAGAACCGTGGCATGGTTCGTACA
AACCAAATGCGGTGTTCTTGTCTGGCAAAGAGGCCAAGGACGCAGATGGCAACAAACCCAAGGAACCTGG
GATAACGGAGGCTTCATCGGAGATGATATCACCAAACATGTTGCTGGTGATTATAATACCATTTAGGTGG
GTTGGGTTCTTAACTAGGATCATGGCGGCAGAATCAATCAATTGATGTTGAACCTTCAATGTAGGGAATT
CGTTCTTGATGGTTTCCTCCACAGTTTTTCTCCATAATCTTGAAGAGGCCAAAACATTAGCTTTATCCAA
GGACCAAATAGGCAATGGTGGCTCATGTTGTAGGGCCATGAAAGCGGCCATTCTTGTGATTCTTTGCACT
TCTGGAACGGTGTATTGTTCACTATCCCAAGCGACACCATCACCATCGTCTTCCTTTCTCTTACCAAAGT
AAATACCTCCCACTAATTCTCTGACAACAACGAAGTCAGTACCTTTAGCAAATTGTGGCTTGATTGGAGA
TAAGTCTAAAAGAGAGTCGGATGCAAAGTTACATGGTCTTAAGTTGGCGTACAATTGAAGTTCTTTACGG
ATTTTTAGTAAACCTTGTTCAGGTCTAACACTACCGGTACCCCATTTAGGACCACCCACAGCACCTAACA
AAACGGCATCAACCTTCTTGGAGGCTTCCAGCGCCTCATCTGGAAGTGGGACACCTGTAGCATCGATAGC
AGCACCACCAATTAAATGATTTTCGAAATCGAACTTGACATTGGAACGAACATCAGAAATAGCTTTAAGA
ACCTTAATGGCTTCGGCTGTGATTTCTTGACCAACGTGGTCACCTGGCAAAACGACGATCTTCTTAGGGG
CAGACATAGGGGCAGACATTAGAATGGTATATCCTTGAAATATATATATATATTGCTGAAATGTAAAAGG
TAAGAAAAGTTAGAAAGTAAGACGATTGCTAACCACCTATTGGAAAAAACAATAGGTCCTTAAATAATAT
TGTCAACTTCAAGTATTGTGATGCAAGCATTTAGTCATGAACGCTTCTCTATTCTATATGAAAAGCCGGT
TCCGGCCTCTCACCTTTCCTTTTTCTCCCAATTTTTCAGTTGAAAAAGGTATATGCGTCAGGCGACCTCT
GAAATTAACAAAAAATTTCCAGTCATCGAATTTGATTCTGTGCGATAGCGCCCCTGTGTGTTCTCGTTAT
GTTGAGGAAAAAAATAATGGTTGCTAAGAGATTCGAACTCTTGCATCTTACGATACCTGAGTATTCCCAC
AGTTAACTGCGGTCAAGATATTTCTTGAATCAGGCGCCTTAGACCGCTCGGCCAAACAACCAATTACTTG
TTGAGAAATAGAGTATAATTATCCTATAAATATAACGTTTTTGAACACACATGAACAAGGAAGTACAGGA
CAATTGATTTTGAAGAGAATGTGGATTTTGATGTAATTGTTGGGATTCCATTTTTAATAAGGCAATAATA
TTAGGTATGTGGATATACTAGAAGTTCTCCTCGAGGGTCGATATGCGGTGTGAAATACCGCACAGATGCG
TAAGGAGAAAATACCGCATCAGGAAATTGTAAACGTTAATATTTTGTTAAAATTCGCGTTAAATTTTTGT
TAAATCAGCTCATTTTTTAACCAATAGGCCGAAATCGGCAAAATCCCTTATAAATCAAAAGAATAGACCG
AGATAGGGT
[37 nt withheld, positions 2600-2636]
AAAGAACGTGGACTCCAACGTCAAAGG
[49 nt withheld, positions 2664-2712]
T
[91 nt withheld, positions 2714-2804]
G
[124 nt withheld, positions 2806-2929]
CGCGCCATTCGCCATTCAGGCTGCGCAACTGTTGGGAAGGGCGATCGGTGCGGGCCTCTTCGCTATTACG
CCAGCTGGCGAAGGGGGGATGTGCTGCAAGGCGATTAAGTTGGGTAACGCCAGGGTTTTCCCAGTCACGA
CGTTGTAAAACGACGGCCAGTGAATTGTAATACGACTCACTATAGGGCGAATTGGAGCTCTAGTACGGAT
TAGAAGCCGCCGAGCGGGCGACAGCCCTCCGACGGAAGACTCTCCTCCGTGCGTCCTCGTCTTCACCGGT
CGCGTTCCTGAAACGCAGATGTGCCTCGCGCCGCACTGCTCCGAACAATAAAGATTCTACAATACTAGCT
TTTATGGTTATGAAGAGGAAAAATTGGCAGTAACCTGGCCCCACAAACCTTCAAATTAACGAATCAAATT
AACAACCATAGGATGATAATGCGATTAGTTTTTTAGCCTTATTTCTGGGGTAATTAATCAGCGAAGCGAT
GATTTTTGATCTATTAACAGATATATAAATGGAAAAGCTGCATAACCACTTTAACTAATACTTTCAACAT
TTTCAGTTTGTATTACTTCTTATTCAAATGTCATAAAAGTATCAACAAAAAATTGTTAATATACCTCTAT
ACTTTAACGTCAAGGAGAAAAAACCCCGGATTCTAGAACTAGTGGATCCCCCATCACAAGTTTGTACAAA
AAAGCTGAACGAGAAACGTAAAATGATATAAATATCAATATATTAAATTAGATTTTGCATAAAAAACAGA
CTACATAATACTGTAAAACACAACATATCCAGTCACTATGGCGGCCGCATTAGGCACCCCAGGCTTTACA
CTTTATGCTTCCGGCTCGTATAATGTGTGGATTTTGAGTTAGGATCCGTCGAGATTTTCAGGAGCTAAGG
AAGCTAAAATGGAGAAAAAAATCACTGGATATACCACCGTTGATATATCCCAATGGCATCGTAAAGAACA
TTTTGAGGCATTTCAGTCAGTTGCTCAATGTACCTATAACCAGACCGTTCAGCTGGATATTACGGCCTTT
TTAAAGACCGTAAAGAAAAATAAGCACAAGTTTTATCCGGCCTTTATTCACATTCTTGCCCGCCTGATGA
ATGCTCATCCGGAATTCCGTATGGCAATGAAAGACGGTGAGCTGGTGATATGGGATAGTGTTCACCCTTG
TTACACCGTTTTCCATGAGCAAACTGAAACGTTTTCATCGCTCTGGAGTGAATACCACGACGATTTCCGG
CAGTTTCTACACATATATTCGCAAGATGTGGCGTGTTACGGTGAAAACCTGGCCTATTTCCCTAAAGGGT
TTATTGAGAATATGTTTTTCGTCTCAGCCAATCCCTGGGTGAGTTTCACCAGTTTTGATTTAAACGTGGC
CAATATGGACAACTTCTTCGCCCCCGTTTTCACCATGGGCAAATATTATACGCAAGGCGACAAGGTGCTG
ATGCCGCTGGCGATTCAGGTTCATCATGCCGTCTGTGATGGCTTCCATGTCGGCAGAATGCTTAATGAAT
TACAACAGTACTGCGATGAGTGGCAGGGCGGGGCGTAAACGCCGCGTGGATCCGGCTTACTAAAAGCCAG
ATAACAGTATGCGTATTTGCGCGCTGATTTTTGCGGTATAAGAATATATACTGATATGTATACCCGAAGT
ATGTCAAAAAGAGGTATGCTATGAAGCAGCGTATTACAGTGACAGTTGACAGCGACAGCTATCAGTTGCT
CAAGGCATATATGATGTCAATATCTCCGGTCTGGTAAGCACAACCATGCAGAATGAAGCCCGTCGTCTGC
GTGCCGAACGCTGGAAAGCGGAAAATCAGGAAGGGATGGCTGAGGTCGCCCGGTTTATTGAAATGAACGG
CTCTTTTGCTGACGAGAACAGGGGCTGGTGAAATGCAGTTTAAGGTTTACACCTATAAAAGAGAGAGCCG
TTATCGTCTGTTTGTGGATGTACAGAGTGATATTATTGACACGCCCGGGCGACGGATGGTGATCCCCCTG
GCCAGTGCACGTCTGCTGTCAGATAAAGTCTCCCGTGAACTTTACCCGGTGGTGCATATCGGGGATGAAA
GCTGGCGCATGATGACCACCGATATGGCCAGTGTGCCGGTCTCCGTTATCGGGGAAGAAGTGGCTGATCT
CAGCCACCGCGAAAATGACATCAAAAACGCCATTAACCTGATGTTCTGGGGAATATAAATGTCAGGCTCC
CTTATACACAGCCAGTCTGCAGGTCGACCATAGTGACTGGATATGTTGTGTTTTACAGTATTATGTAGTC
TGTTTTTTATGCAAAATCTAATTTAATATATTGATATTTATATCATTTTACGTTTCTCGTTCAGCTTTCT
TGTACAAAGTGGTGATGGGCTGCAGGAATTCGATATCAAGCTTAGGTGGAATGTACCCATACGATGTTCC
TGACTATGCGGGCTATCCCTATGACGTCCCGGACTATGCAGGATCCTATCCATATGACGTTCCAGATTAC
GCTGCTCAGTGCTAACTCGAGTCATGTAATTAGTTATGTCACGCTTACATTCACGCCCTCCCCCCACATC
CGCTCTAACCGAAAAGGAAGGAGTTAGACAACCTGAAGTCTAGGTCCCTATTTATTTTTTTATAGTTATG
TTAGTATTAAGAACGTTATTTATATTTCAAATTTTTCTTTTTTTTCTGTACAGACGCGTGTACGCATGTA
ACATTATACTGAAAACCTTGCTTGAGAAGGTTTTGGGACGCTCGAAGGCTTTAATTTGCGGCCGGTACCC
AGCTTTTGTTCCCTTTAGTGAGGGTTAATTCCGAGCTTGGCGTAATCATGGTCATAGCTGTTTCCTGTGT
GAAATTGTTATCCGCTCACAATTCCACACAACATAGGAGCCGGAAGCATAAAGTGTAAAGCCTGGGGTGC
CTAATGAGTGAGGTAACTCACATTAATTGCGTTGCGCTCACTGCCCGCTTTCCAGTCGGGAAACCTGTCG
TGCCAGCTGCATTAATGAATCGGCCAACGCGCGGGGAGAGGCGGTTTGCGTATTGGGCGCTCTTCCGCTT
CCTCGCTCACTGACTCGCTGCGCTCGGTCGTTCGGCTGCGGCGAGCGGTATCAGCTCACTCAAAGGCGGT
AATACGGTTATCCACAGAATCAGGGGATAACGCAGGAAAGAACATGTGAGCAAAAGGCCAGCAAAAGGCC
AGGAACCGTAAAAAGGCCGCGTTGCTGGCGTTTTTCCATAGGCTCGGCCCCCCTGACGAGCATCACAAAA
ATCGACGCTCAAGTCAGAGGTGGCGAAACCCGACAGGACTATAAAGATACCAGGCGTTCCCCCCTGGAAG
CTCCCTCGTGCGCTCTCCTGTTCCGACCCTGCCGCTTACCGGATACCTGTCCGCCTTTCTCCCTTCGGGA
AGCGTGGCGCTTTCTCAATGCTCACGCTGTAGGTATCTCAGTTCGGTGTAGGTCGTTCGCTCCAAGCTGG
GCTGTGTGCACGAACCCCCCGTTCAGCCCGACCGCTGCGCCTTATCCGGTAACTATCGTCTTGAGTCCAA
CCCGGTAAGACACGACTTATCGCCACTGGCAGCAGCCACTGGTAACAGGATTAGCAGAGCGAGGTATGTA
GGCGGTGCTACAGAGTTCTTGAAGTGGTGGCCTAACTACGGCTACACTAGAAGGACAGTATTTGGTATCT
GCGCTCTGCTGAAGCCAGTTACCTTCGGAAAAAGAGTTGGTAGCTCTTGATCCGGCAAACAAACCACCGC
TGGTAGCGGTGGTTTTTTTGTTTGCAAGCAGCAGATTACGCGCAGAAAAAAAGGATCTCAAGAAGATCCT
TTGATCTTTTCTACGGGGTCTGACGCTCAGTGGAACGAAAACTCACGTTAAGGGATTTTGGTCATGAGAT
TATCAAAAAGGATCTTCACCTAGATCCTTTTAAATTAAAAATGAAGTTTTAAATCAATCTAAAGTATATA
TGAGTAAACTTGGTCTGACAGTTACCAATGCTTAATCAGTGAGGCACCTATCTCAGCGATCTGTCTATTT
CGTTCATCCATAGTTGCCTGACTGCCCGTCGTGTAGATAACTACGATACGGGAGGGCTTACCATCTGGCC
CCAGTGCTGCAATGATACCGCGAGACCCACGCTCACCGGCTCCAGATTTATCAGCAATAAACCAGCCAGC
CGGAAGGGCCGAGCGCAGAAGTGGTCCTGCAACTTTATCCGCCTCCATCCAGTCTATTAATTGTTGCCGG
GAAGCTAGAGTAAGTAGTTCGCCAGTTAATAGTTTGCGCAACGTTGTTGCCATTGCTACAGGCATCGTGG
TGTCACGCTCGTCGTTTGGTATGGCTTCATTCAGCTCCGGTTCCCAACGATCAAGGCGAGTTACATGATC
CCCCATGTTGTGAAAAAAAGCGGTTAGCTCCTTCGGTCCTCCGATCGTTGTCAGAAGTAAGTTGGCCGCA
GTGTTATCACTCATGGTTATGGCAGCACTGCATAATTCTCTTACTGTCATGCCATCCGTAAGATGCTTTT
CTGTGACTGGTGAGTACTCAACCAAGTCATTCTGAGAATAGTGTATGCGGCGACCGAGTTGCTCTTGCCC
GGCGTCAATACGGGATAATACCGCGCCACATAGCAGAACTTTAAAAGTGCTCATCATTGGAAAACGTTCT
TCGGGGCGAAAACTCTCAAGGATCTTACCGCTGTTGAGATCCAGTTCGATGTAACCCACTCGTGCACCCA
ACTGATCTTCAGCATCTTTTACTTTCACCAGCGTTTCTGGGTGAGCAAAAACAGGAAGGCAAAATGCCGC
AAAAAAGGGAATAAGGGCGACACGGAAATGTTGAATACTCATACTCTTCCTTTTTCAATATTATTGAAGC
ATTTATCAGGGTTATTGTCTCATGAGCGGATACATATTTGAATGTATTTAGAAAAATAAACAAATAGGGG
TTCCGCGCACATTTCCCCGAAAAGTGCCACCTGACGTCTAAGAAACCATTATTATCATGACATTAACCTA
TAAAAATAGGCGTATCACGAGGCCCTTTCGTC
Features (pLannotate 1.2.2; 30 found; start..end, strand, type, name):
    137..187     +  misc_feature   bom (fragment): basis of mobility region from pBR322
    200..301     +  CDS            NFS1 (fragment): NFS1_YEAST - Also known as SPL1 From Saccharomyces cerevisiae (strain ATCC 204508 / S288c) (Baker's yeast).
    663..1757    -  CDS            LEU2: 3-isopropylmalate dehydrogenase, required for leucine biosynthesis; S. cerevisiae LEU2; yeast auxotrophic marker
   1770..2174    -  promoter       LEU2 promoter: S. cerevisiae LEU2
   2314..2391    -  CDS            YO192_YEAST (fragment): Experimental evidence at protein level: Swiss-Prot protein existence level 1. From Saccharomyces cerevisiae (strain ATCC 204508 / S288c) (Baker's yeast).
   2421..2473    +  misc_feature   bom (fragment): basis of mobility region from pBR322
   2474..2929    -  rep_origin     f1 ori (sequence partly withheld): f1 bacteriophage origin of replication; arrow indicates direction of (+) strand synthesis
   2937..3094    -  CDS            lacZα (fragment): LacZα fragment of β-galactosidase; lacZ fragment
   3097..3115    +  promoter       T7 promoter: promoter for bacteriophage T7 RNA polymerase
   3135..3576    +  promoter       GAL1 promoter: S. cerevisiae GAL1; inducible promoter, regulated by Gal4
   3591..3611    +  misc_feature   MCS (fragment): pBluescript multiple cloning site
   3615..3739    +  protein_bind   attR1: mutant version of attR; recombination site for the Gateway® LR reaction LR Clonase™
   3764..3794    +  promoter       lac UV5 promoter: E. coli lac promoter with an "up" mutation
   3818..3847    +  promoter       cat promoter (fragment): promoter of the E. coli cat gene encoding chloramphenicol acetyltransferase
   3848..4507    +  CDS            CmR: chloramphenicol acetyltransferase; cat; confers resistance to chloramphenicol
   4689..4847    +  CDS            ccdA (fragment): CCDA_ECO57 - Also known as H, letA. Experimental evidence at protein level: Swiss-Prot protein existence level 1. Antitoxin component of a type II toxin-antitoxin (TA) system which inhibits the post-segregational killing (PSK) of plasmid-free cells, also referred to as a plasmid addiction system. Binds to and blocks the activity of CcdB; will also remove bound CcdB protein from the CcdB-GyrA complex by forming a CcdA-CcdB complex, a process termed rejuvenation. Functions as a transcriptional corepressor for the ccdAB operon, repression also requires CcdB (By similarity). From Escherichia coli
   4852..5154    +  CDS            ccdB: CCDB_ECOLI - Also known as G, letB, letD. Experimental evidence at protein level: Swiss-Prot protein existence level 1. Toxic component of a type II toxin-antitoxin (TA) system, functioning in plasmid maintainence. Responsible for the post- segregational killing (PSK) of plasmid-free cells, also referred to as a plasmid addiction system. Half-life of over 2 hours. Cell killing by CcdB is accompanied by filamentation, defects in chromosome and plasmid segregation, defects in cell division, formation of anucleate cells, decreased DNA synthesis and plasmid loss. Interferes with the activity of DN
   5198..5322    -  protein_bind   attR2: mutant version of attR; recombination site for the Gateway® LR reaction LR Clonase™
   5326..5353    +  misc_feature   MCS (fragment): pBluescript multiple cloning site
   5363..5452    +  CDS            3xHA: three tandem HA epitope tags
   5471..5718    +  terminator     CYC1 terminator: S. cerevisiae CYC1; transcription terminator for CYC1
   5741..5759    -  promoter       T3 promoter: promoter for bacteriophage T3 RNA polymerase
   5804..5820    -  protein_bind   lac operator: The lac repressor binds to the lac operator to inhibit transcription in E. coli. This inhibition can be relieved by adding lactose or isopropyl-β-D-thiogalactopyranoside (IPTG). lac repressor encoded by lacI
   5828..5858    -  promoter       lac promoter: promoter for the E. coli lac operon
   5873..5894    -  protein_bind   CAP binding site: CAP binding activates transcription in the presence of cAMP. E. coli catabolite activator protein
   5907..5999    -  CDS            lacI (fragment): lac repressor; lacI; The lac repressor binds to the lac operator to inhibit transcription in E. coli. This inhibition can be relieved by adding lactose or isopropyl-β-D-thiogalactopyranoside (IPTG).
   6182..6770    -  rep_origin     ori: high-copy-number ColE1/pMB1/pBR322/pUC origin of replication
   6941..7801    -  CDS            AmpR: β-lactamase; bla; confers resistance to ampicillin, carbenicillin, and related antibiotics
   7802..7906    -  promoter       AmpR promoter: bla
   8001..35      +  CDS            rop (fragment) (across the origin): Rop protein, which maintains plasmids at low copy number; rop
