[The description below was written by a language model from this plasmid's Addgene catalogue record and pLannotate feature annotations shown in this document.]
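Description:
pAG305GAL-ccdB-HA is an empty Gateway destination vector for galactose-inducible protein expression in Saccharomyces cerevisiae, built on the pRS305 integrating backbone. It has no yeast replication origin in the annotated features, consistent with the depositor's description of it as an integrating plasmid. It is therefore maintained in yeast by insertion into the genome, with the LEU2 gene and its native promoter providing leucine prototrophy as the selectable marker. In E. coli it replicates from a high-copy ColE1/pUC-type origin and carries AmpR on the backbone. An f1 origin and remnants of the pBluescript lacZα/MCS region, flanked by T7 and T3 promoters, are also present.

The expression unit consists of the Gal4-regulated GAL1 promoter, a Gateway cassette, an in-frame 3xHA epitope tag and the CYC1 transcription terminator. The cassette is bounded by attR1 and attR2 and contains a chloramphenicol resistance gene (CmR) and the ccdB toxin gene. This explains the dual chloramphenicol/ampicillin selection and why the unrecombined vector must be propagated in ccdB-tolerant strains. In an LR Clonase reaction with an entry clone, the region between the attR sites is replaced by the gene of interest. Loss of ccdB then allows counter-selection against unreacted vector in standard E. coli hosts. An open reading frame lacking a stop codon would be read through into the 3xHA tag, giving a C-terminally tagged protein that can be detected or immunoprecipitated with anti-HA antibodies.

The plasmid belongs to a suite of yeast Gateway vectors designed for high-throughput genetic analysis. It suits stable, integrated, galactose-controlled expression of HA-tagged proteins. The depositor notes that the full sequence is provided for reference only and may not match the physical plasmid exactly.
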