Addgene plasmid #14233: pAG305GAL-ccdB-HA
Purpose: (Empty Backbone)
Depositing lab: Susan Lindquist. Depositing organization: Whitehead Institute for Biomedical Research. Publication: A suite of Gateway cloning vectors for high-throughput genetic analysis in Saccharomyces cerevisiae. Alberti S, Gitler AD, Lindquist S. Yeast. 2007 Oct . 24(10):913-9. 10.1002/yea.1502 PubMed 17583893.
Backbone
  Vector backbone: pRS305
  Vector type: Yeast Expression ; Gateway Destination
  Selectable markers: LEU2
Growth in bacteria
  Bacterial resistance: Chloramphenicol and Ampicillin, 25 & 100 μg/mL
  Growth temperature: 37°C
  Growth strain: ccdB Survival
  Growth instructions: DB3.1, ccdB Survival
  Copy number: Unknown
Gene/Insert
  Gene/Insert name: None
  Tag / fusion protein: 3HA (C terminal on backbone)
  Cloning method: Gateway Cloning
  Sequencing primers: 5′ GAL1
Terms and licenses: Academic/Nonprofit Terms; Industry Terms: Not Available to Industry
Depositor comments: Type of plasmid: integrating. This plasmid contains the Gateway technology from Invitrogen; Invitrogen requires purchasing of Gateway Clonase for carrying out the Gateway recombinational cloning reaction http://www.invitrogen.com Please note that the full plasmid sequence is provided as a reference only, and may not match the exact sequence of the plasmid.
How to cite: pAG305GAL-ccdB-HA was a gift from Susan Lindquist (Addgene plasmid # 14233 ; http://n2t.net/addgene:14233 ; RRID:Addgene_14233)
