>Addgene plasmid #14233 | pAG305GAL-ccdB-HA | addgene partial sequence | sequence record 20661 | 14233 with GW5
TAAAGTGTAAAGCCTGGGGGTGCCTAATGCGGCCGCCATAGTGACTGGATATGTTGTGTTTTACAGTATT
ATGTAGTCTGTTTTTTATGCAAAATCTAATTTAATATATTGATATTTATATCATTTTACGTTTCTCGTTC
AGCTTTTTTGTACAAACTTGTGATGGGGGATCCACTAGTTCTAGAATCCGGGGTTTTTTCTCCTTGACGT
TAAAGTATAGAGGTATATTAACAATTTTTTGTTGATACTTTTATTACATTTGAATAAGAAGTAATACAAA
CCGAAAATGTTGAAAGTATTAGTTAAAGTGGTTATGCAGTTTTTGCATTTATATATCTGTTAATAGATCA
AAAATCATCGCTTCGCTGATTAATTACCCCAGAAATAAGGCTAAAAAACTAATCGCATTATCATCCTATG
GTTGTTAATTTGATTCGTTCATTTGAAGGTTTGTGGGGCCAGGTTACTGCCAATTTTTCCTCTTCATAAC
CATAAAAGCTAGTATTGTAGAATCTTTATTGTTCGGAGCAGTGCGGCGCGAGGCACATCTGCGTTTCAGG
AACGCGACCGGTGAAGACGAGGACGCACGGAGGAGAGTCTTCCTTCGGAGGGCTGTCACCCGCTCGGCGG
CTTCTAATCCGTACT
