>Addgene plasmid #14233 | pAG305GAL-ccdB-HA | addgene partial sequence | sequence record 20662 | 14233 with GW3
CGGGGAAGAGTGGCTGATCTCAGCCACCGCGAAAATGACATCAAAAACGCCATTAACCTGATGTTCTGGG
GAATATAAATGTCAGGCTCCCTTATACACAGCCAGTCTGCAGGTCGACCATAGTGACTGGATATGTTGTG
TTTTACAGTATTATGTAGTCTGTTTTTTATGCAAAATCTAATTTAATATATTGATATTTATATCATTTTA
CGTTTCTCGTTCAGCTTTCTTGTACAAAGTGGTGATGGGCTGCAGGAATTCGATATCAAGCTTAGGTGGA
ATGTACCCATACGATGTTCCTGACTATGCGGGCTATCCCTATGACGTCCCGGACTATGCAGGATCCTATC
CATATGACGTTCCAGATTACGCTGCTCAGTGCTAACTCGAGTCATGTAATTAGTTATGTCACGCTTACAT
TCACGCCCTCCCCCCACATCCGCTCTAACCGAAAAGGAAGGAGTTAGACAACCTGAAGTCTAGGTCCCTA
TTTATTTTTTTATAGTTATGTTAGTATTAAGAACGTTATTTATATTTCAAATTTTTCTTTTTTTTCTGTA
CAGACGCGTGTACGCATGTAACATTATACTGAAAACCTTGCTTGAGAAGGTTTTGGGACGCTCGAAGGCT
TTAATTTGCGGCCGTCGAGGGGGGGCCCGGTACCAGCTTTTGTTCCCTTTAGTGAGGGTTAATTTCGAGC
TTGGCGTAATCATG
