>Addgene plasmid #14233 | pAG305GAL-ccdB-HA | addgene partial sequence | sequence record 128497 | pGEX3 5'-CCGGGAGCTGCATGTGTCAGAGG-3'
AATCCTTGAGAGTTTTCGCCCCGAAGAACGTTTTCCAATGATGAGCACTTTTAAAGTTCTGCTATGTGGC
GCGGTATTATCCCGTATTGACGCCGGGCAAGAGCAACTCGGTCGCCGCATACACTATTCTCAGAATGACT
TGGTTGAGTACTCACCAGTCACAGAAAAGCATCTTACGGATGGCATGACAGTAAGAGAATTATGCAGTGC
TGCCATAACCATGAGTGATAACACTGCGGCCAACTTACTTCTGACAACGATCGGAGGACCGAAGGAGCTA
ACCGCTTTTTTGCACAACATGGGGGATCATGTAACTCGCCTTGATCGTTGGGAACCGGAGCTGAATGAAG
CCATACCAAACGACGAGCGTGACACCACGATGCCTGTAGCAATGGCAACAACGTTGCGCAAACTATTA
