>Addgene plasmid #14233 | pAG305GAL-ccdB-HA | addgene partial sequence | sequence record 128498 | pRS-marker 5'-cggcatcagagcagattgta-3'
TCGTCTACCCTATGAACATATTCCATTTTGTAATTTCGTGTCGTTTCTATTATGAATTTCATTTATAAAG
TTTATGTACAAATATCATAAAAAAAGAGAATCTTTTTAAGCAAGGATTTTCTTAACTTCTTCGGCGACAG
CATCACCGACTTCGGTGGTACTGTTGGAACCACCTAAATCACCAGTTCTGATACCTGCATCCAAAACCTT
TTTAACTGCATCTTCAATGGCCTTACCTTCTTCAGGCAAGTTCAATGACAATTTCAACATCATTGCAGCA
GACAAGATAGTGGCGATAGGGTTGACCTTATTCTTTGGCAAATCTGGAGCAGAACCGTGGCATGGTTCGT
ACAAACCAAATGCGGTGTTCTTGTCTGGCAAAGAGGCCAAGGACGCAGATGGCAACAAACCCAAGGAACC
TGGGATAACGGAGGCTTCATCGGAGATGATATCACCAAACATGTTGCTGGTGATTATAATACCATTTAG
